>Addgene plasmid #179689 | pBM13g-sd4U | addgene full sequence | sequence record 352078 | Addgene NGS Result
AAGACTGGGCCTTTCGTTTTGCTGAGGAGACTTAGGGACTCTCAAATAAAACGAAAGGCTCAGTCGAAAG
ACTGGGCCTTTCGTTTTAGACTTAGGGACCCTTTATGACAACTTGACGGCTACATCATTCACTTTTTCTT
CACAACCGGCACGGAACTCGCTCGGGCTGGCCCCGGTGCATTTTTTAAATACCCGCGAGAAATAGAGTTG
ATCGTCAAAACCAACATTGCGACCGACGGTGGCGATAGGCATCCGGGTGGTGCTCAAAAGCAGCTTCGCC
TGGCTGATACGTTGGTCCTCGCGCCAGCTTAAGACGCTAATCCCTAACTGCTGGCGGAAAAGATGTGACA
GACGCGACGGCGACAAGCAAACATGCTGTGCGACGCTGGCGATATCAAAATTGCTGTCTGCCAGGTGATC
GCTGATGTACTGACAAGCCTCGCGTACCCGATTATCCATCGGTGGATGGAGCGACTCGTTAATCGCTTCC
ATGCGCCGCAGTAACAATTGCTCAAGCAGATTTATCGCCAGCAGCTCCGAATAGCGCCCTTCCCCTTGCC
CGGCGTTAATGATTTGCCCAAACAGGTCGCTGAAATGCGGCTGGTGCGCTTCATCCGGGCGAAAGAACCC
CGTATTGGCAAATATTGACGGCCAGTTAAGCCATTCATGCCAGTAGGCGCGCGGACGAAAGTAAACCCAC
TGGTGATACCATTCGCGAGCCTCCGGATGACGACCGTAGTGATGAATCTCTCCTGGCGGGAACAGCAAAA
TATCACCCGGTCGGCAAACAAATTCTCGTCCCTGATTTTTCACCACCCCCTGACCGCGAATGGTGAGATT
GAGAATATAACCTTTCATTCCCAGCGGTCGGTCGATAAAAAAATCGAGATAACCGTTGGCCTCAATCGGC
GTTAAACCCGCCACCAGATGGGCATTAAACGAGTATCCCGGCAGCAGGGGATCATTTTGCGCTTCAGCCA
TACTTTTCATACTCCCACCATTCAGAGAAGAAACCAATTGTCCATATTGCATCAGACATTGCCGTCACTG
CGTCTTTTACTGGCTCTTCTCGCTAACCCAACCGGTAACCCCGCTTATTAAAAGCATTCTGTAACAAAGC
GGGACCAAAGCCATGACAAAAACGCGTAACAAAAGTGTCTATAATCACGGCAGAAAAGTCCACATTGATT
ATTTGCACGGCGTCACACTTTGCTATGCCATAGCATTTTTATCCATAAGATTAGCGGATCCTACCTGACG
CTTTTTATCGCAACTCTCTACTGTTTCTCCATACCCGTTTTTTTGGACGCGTACAACTCAAGTCTGACAA
AAAAAAGGAAAAATTGACCAACCTGTCTGACATCATCGAGAAGGAGACAGGCAAGCAGCTGGTCATCCAG
GAGAGCATCCTGATGCTGCCCGAAGAAGTCGAAGAAGTGATCGGAAACAAGCCTGAGAGCGATATCCTGG
TCCATACCGCCTACAACGAGAGTACCGATGAAAATGTGATGCTGCTGACATCCAACGCCCCAGAGTATAA
GCCCTGGGCTCTGGTCATCCAGGATTCCAACGGAGAGAACAAAATCAAAATGCTGTCTGGTGGTTCTGAC
ATCGCTGATCTGAGAACCCTGGGCTACTCCCAGCAGCAACAGGAGAAGATCAAGCCTAAGGTGCGGAGCA
CAGTCGCCCAGCACCACGAGGCCCTGGTGGGCCACGGCTTCACCCACGCCCACATCGTGGCCCTCAGCCA
GCATCCTGCCGCCCTGGGGACCGTGGCCGTGAAGTACCAGGACATGATCGCGGCTCTGCCAGAAGCCACC
CACGAAGCCATCGTGGGCGTGGGCAAGCAATGGTCCGGCGCCAGAGCCCTGGAGGCCCTGCTGACCGTGG
CCGGTGAGCTGAGAGGCCCTCCTCTGCAGCTGGACACCGGCCAGCTGCTCAAGATCGCTAAGCGGGGCGG
AGTAACCGCTGTCGAGGCCGTGCACGCCTGGCGGAACGCCCTAACCGGAGCCCCTCTAAACCTGACCCCA
GAGCAGGTCGTGGCAATCGCAAGCCACGATGGCGGCAAGCAGGCCCTGGAAACAGTGCAGGCCCTGCTAC
CTGTCCTGTGCCAGGCCCACGAACTGACCCCCAAGCAGGTGGTAGCCATCGCCAGCCACGATGGCGGAAA
ACAGGCCCTGAAAACAGTGCAGCGGCTGCTGCCCGTGCTGTGCCAGGCCCACGGCCTGACCCCTCAACAG
GTCGTGGCCATCGCTAGCAACAACGGCGGCAAGCAGGCCCTGGAGACTGTGCAGAGATTGCTGCCTGTGC
TGTGCCAGGCCCACGGCCTGACCCCTGAGCAGGTGGTGGCTATCGCCTCTAACATCGGCGGCAAGCAGGC
CCTGGAGACCGTTCAGGCACTGCTACCTGTTCTGTGTCAGGCTCACGGACTGACACCTGAGCAGGTGGTG
GCAATCGCCAGCCACGACGGCGGCAAGCAGGCCTTGGAAACAGTGCAGGCCCTGCTGCCAGTGCTGTGCC
AGGCCCACGGCCTGACCCCTGAGCAGGTGGTAGCCATTGCCAGCAACGGCGGAGGCAAACAAGCCCTGGA
AACCGTGCAGGCTCTGCTGCCTGTGCTGTGTCAAGCCCATGGCCTCACACCCGAGCAGGTGGTGGCTATC
GCCTCCAATGGAGGCGGCAAACAGGCCCTCGAGACCGTGCAGAGACTGCTGCCTGTGCTGTGCCAGGCCC
ACGGCCTGACACCCGAACAAGTTGTGGCAATCGCCTCTCACGACGGCGGAAAACAGGCCCTGGAAACCGT
GCAGGCTCTTCTGCCCGTGCTGTGTCAGGCCCACGAACTGACCCCCGAGCAGGTGGTGGCTATCGCAAGC
AACAACGGCGGCAAGCAGGCCCTGGAAACAGTCCAAAGGCTGCTGCCCGTGCTGTGCCAGGCCCACGGCC
TGACACCTGAGCAGGTGGTGGCCATCGCCAGCCATGACGGCGGCAAGCAGGCACTTGAAACCGTTCAGGC
TCTGCTGCCCGTCCTGTGCCAGGCCCACGGCCTAACCCCTGAACAAGTGGTGGCCATCGCCTCAAACAAT
GGCGGCAAGCAAGCCCTGAAAACCGTGCAGGCCCTGCTGCCTGTCCTGTGCCAGGCCCACGGACTGACCC
CCGAGCAGGTGGTAGCCATCGCATCTAATGGCGGAGGGAAGCAGGCTCTGGAGACGGTGCAAGCACTCCT
GCCCGTGCTGTGCCAGGCCCACGGCCTGACCCCCCAGCAAGTGGTTGCTATCGCCAGCAACGGCGGCGGT
AGACCAGCCCTGGAGAGCATTGTGGCCCAGCTGAGCAGACCTGATCCTGCCCTGGCCGCCCTGACCAACG
ACCACCTGGTGGCCCTGGCCTGCCTGGGCGGAAGACCCGCTTTGAACGCCGTGAAAAAGGGCCTGGGTGG
ATCCGGCAGCTACGCCCTGGGTCCGTATCAGATTAGCGCCCCGCAGCTGCCAGCTTACAATGGTCAGACC
GTGGGTACCTTCTACTATGTGAACGACGCGGGCGGTCTGGAGAGCAAGGTGTTTATCAGCGGCGGTCCAA
CCCCGTACCCAAACTATGTCAGTGCCGGTCATGTGGAGGGTCAGAGCGCCCTGTTCATGCGTGATAACGG
CATCAGCGAGGGTCTGGTGTTCCACAACAACCCGAAAGGCACCTGCGGTTTTTGCGTGAACATGATCGAG
ACCCTGCTGCCGGAAAACGCGAAAATGACCGTGGTGCCGCCGGAAGGTTAATAAACTTAATTAACGGCAC
TCCTCAGCAAAGGCACTCCTCAGCAAATATAATGACCCTCTTGATAACCCAAGAGGGCATTTTTTAATGC
CCATGGCGTTTATTTGCCGACTACCTTGGTGATCTCGCCTTTCACGTAGTGGACAAATTCTTCCAACTGA
TCTGCGCGCGAGGCCAAGCGATCTTCTTCTTGTCCAAGATAAGCCTGTCTAGCTTCAAGTATGACGGGCT
GATACTGGGCCGGCAGGCGCTCCATTGCCCAGTCGGCAGCGACATCCTTCGGCGCGATTTTGCCGGTTAC
TGCGCTGTACCAAATGCGGGACAACGTAAGCACTACATTTCGCTCATCGCCAGCCCAGTCGGGCGGCGAG
TTCCATAGCGTTAAGGTTTCATTTAGCGCCTCAAATAGATCCTGTTCAGGAACCGGATCAAAGAGTTCCT
CCGCCGCTGGACCTACCAAGGCAACGCTATGTTCTCTTGCTTTTGTCAGCAAGATAGCCAGATCAATGTC
GATCGTGGCTGGCTCGAAGATACCTGCAAGAATGTCATTGCGCTGCCATTCTCCAAATTGCAGTTCGCGC
TTAGCTGGATAACGCCACGGAATGATGTCGTCGTGCACAACAATGGTGACTTCTACAGCGCGGAGAATCT
CGCTCTCTCCAGGGGAAGCCGAAGTTTCCAAAAGGTCGTTGATCAAAGCTCGCCGCGTTGTTTCATCAAG
CCTTACGGTCACCGTAACCAGCAAATCAATATCACTGTGTGGCTTCAGGCCGCCATCCACTGCGGAGCCG
TACAAATGTACGGCCAGCAACGTCGGTTCGAGATGGCGCTCGATGACGCCAACTACCTCTGATAGTTGAG
TCGATACTTCGGCGATCACCGCTTCCCTCATACTCTTCCTTTTTCAATATTATTGAAGCATTTATCAGGG
TTATTGTCTCATGAGCGTATACATATTTGAATGTATTTAGAAAAATAGGCCAAATAGGGTTTGAGATCCT
TTTTTTCTGCGCGTAATCTGCTGCTTGCAAACAAAAAAACCACCGCTACCAGCGGTGGTTTGTTTGCCGG
ATCAAGAGCTACCACCTCTTTTTCCGAAGGTAACTGGCTTCAGCAGAGCGCAGATACCAAATACTGTCCT
TCTAGTGTAGCCGTAGTTAGGCCACCACTTCAAGAACTCTGTAGCACCGCCTACATACCTCGCTCTGCTA
ATCCTGTTACCAGTGGCTGCTGCCAGTGGCGATAAGTCGTGTCTTACCGGGTTGGACTCAAGACGATAGT
TACCGGATAAGGCGCAGCGGTCGGGCTGAACGGGGGGTTCGTGCACACAGCCCAGCTTGGAGCGAACGAC
CTACACCGAACTGAGATACCTACAGCGTGAGCTATGAGAAAGCGCCACGCTTCCCGAAGGGAGAAAGGCG
GACAGGTATCCGGTAAGCGGCAGAGTCGGAACAGGAGAGCGCACGAGGGAGCTTCCAGGGGGAAACGCCT
GGTATCTTTATAGTCCTGTCGGGTTTCGCCACCTCTGACTTGAGCGTCGATTTTTGTGATGCTCGTCAGG
GGGGCGGAGCCTATGGAAAAACGCCAGCAACGCGGCCTTTTTACGGTTCCTGGCCTTTTGCTGGCCTTTT
GCTCACATGTTCTTTCCTGCGTTATCCCCTGATTCTGTGGATAACCGTATTACCGCCTTTGAGTGAGCTG
ATACCGCTCGCCGCAGCCGAACGACCGAGCGCAGCGAGTCAGTGAGCGAGGAAGCGGATGAGCGCCTGAT
GCGGTATTTTCTCCTTACGCATCTGTGCGGTATTTCACACCGCATATGGTGCACTCTCAGTACAATCTGC
TCTGATGCCGCATAGTTAAGCCAGTATACACTCCGCTATCGCTACGTGACTGGGTCATGGCTGCGCCCCG
ACACCCGCCAACACCCGCTGACGCGCCCTGACGGGCTTGTCTGCTCCCGGCATCCGCTTACAGACAAGCT
GTGACCGTCTCCGGGAGCTGCATGTGTCAGAGGTTTTCACCGTCATCACCGAAACGCGCGAGGCAGCTGC
GGTAAAGCTCATCAGCGTGGTCGTGAAGCGATTCACAGATGTCTGCCTGTTCATCCGCGTCCAGCTCGTT
GAGTTTCTCCAGAAGCGTTAATGTCTGGCTTCTGATAAAGCGGGCCATGTTAAGGGCGGTTTTTTCCTGT
TTGGTCACTGATGCCTCCGTGTAAGGGGGATTTCTGTTCATGGGGGTAATGATACCGATGAAACGAGAGA
GGATGCTCACGATACGGGTTACTGATGATGAACAAGAGGACATCCGGTCAAATAAAACGAAAGGCTCAGT
CGA
Features (pLannotate 1.2.2; 14 found; start..end, strand, type, name):
     43..88      +  terminator     rrnB T1 terminator: transcription terminator T1 from the E. coli rrnB gene
    103..981     -  CDS            araC: L-arabinose regulatory protein; araC
   1127..1292    +  promoter       araBAD promoter: araBAD; promoter of the L-arabinose operon of E. coli; the araC regulatory gene is transcribed in the opposite direction (Guzman et al., 1995)
   1344..1595    +  CDS            UGI: UNGI_BPPB2 - Experimental evidence at protein level: Swiss-Prot protein existence level 1. This protein binds specifically and reversibly to the host uracil-DNA glycosylase, preventing removal of uracil residues from PBS2 DNA by the host uracil-excision repair system. From Bacillus phage PBS2 (Bacteriophage PBS2).
   1617..2120    +  CDS            avrBs3 (fragment): AVRB3_XANEU - Experimental evidence at protein level: Swiss-Prot protein existence level 1. Avirulence protein. Acts as a transcription factor in C.annuum plants. In susceptible plants lacking the Bs3 resistance gene induces expression of a number of genes, including genes homologous to a family of auxin-induced genes, alpha-expansin genes, pectate lyase, anthocyanidin glucoside rhamnosyl transferase and at least one transcription factor, UPA20. Their expression leads to plant hypertrophy in mesophyll cells, probably mainly mediated by UPA20 (PubMed:17962565). In resistant plants induces the h
   3312..3425    +  CDS            avrBs3 (fragment): AVRB3_XANEU - Experimental evidence at protein level: Swiss-Prot protein existence level 1. Avirulence protein. Acts as a transcription factor in C.annuum plants. In susceptible plants lacking the Bs3 resistance gene induces expression of a number of genes, including genes homologous to a family of auxin-induced genes, alpha-expansin genes, pectate lyase, anthocyanidin glucoside rhamnosyl transferase and at least one transcription factor, UPA20. Their expression leads to plant hypertrophy in mesophyll cells, probably mainly mediated by UPA20 (PubMed:17962565). In resistant plants induces the h
   3426..3758    +  CDS            dddA (fragment): DDDA_BURC1 - Experimental evidence at protein level: Swiss-Prot protein existence level 1. Toxic component of a toxin-immunity protein module, which functions as a cellular contact-dependent growth inhibition (CDI) system. CDI modules allow bacteria to communicate with and inhibit the growth of closely related neighboring bacteria in a contact-dependent fashion. Bacteria that have this module inhibit or kill bacteria without it, giving them a growth advantage. Probably specifically inhibited by cognate immunity protein DddI (Probable). The C-terminal 163 residue fragment has double-stranded DN
   3860..4651    -  CDS            SmR: aminoglycoside adenylyltransferase (Murphy, 1985); aadA; confers resistance to spectinomycin and streptomycin
   4652..4737    -  promoter       AmpR promoter (fragment): bla
   4751..5339    +  rep_origin     ori: high-copy-number ColE1/pMB1/pBR322/pUC origin of replication
   5525..5665    -  misc_feature   bom: basis of mobility region from pBR322
   5767..5958    -  CDS            rop: Rop protein, which maintains plasmids at low copy number; rop
   5999..6055    +  CDS            mbeC (fragment): MBEC_ECOLX - Experimental evidence at protein level: Swiss-Prot protein existence level 1. Required for efficient mobilization of ColE1 plasmid and is thus essential to promote the specific transfer of the plasmid during conjugation. Probably functions by inducing DNA bending, helping the MbeA relaxase to melt the DNA around the nic site and cleave the phosphodiester bond. Binds specifically double-stranded DNA (dsDNA) containing the ColE1 oriT but does not recognize the inverted repeat (IR). From Escherichia coli.
   6069..20      +  terminator     rrnB T1 terminator (across the origin): transcription terminator T1 from the E. coli rrnB gene
