[The description below was written by a language model from this plasmid's Addgene catalogue record and pLannotate feature annotations shown in this document.]
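Description:
pBM13g-sd4U is a 6.1 kb bacterial expression plasmid built on a ColE1-type backbone and selected with spectinomycin through an aadA (SmR) adenylyltransferase gene driven by a fragment of the bla promoter. Alongside the ColE1/pMB1 origin, the annotation picks up the bom mobilisation region, the rop gene and a small mbeC fragment. The catalogue lists the plasmid as high copy, although rop is normally associated with reduced copy number. rrnB T1 terminator sequences flank the expression region and insulate it from readthrough transcription.

The payload is one half of a split, CRISPR-free DddA-derived cytosine base editor placed under arabinose control. araC is encoded divergently from the araBAD promoter, so expression is repressed in the absence of L-arabinose and induced when it is added. The open reading frame begins with the phage PBS2 uracil glycosylase inhibitor (UGI), which blocks excision of the uracil produced by deamination. UGI is followed by a TALE DNA-binding array (TALE3). The feature table annotates only the N- and C-terminal flanks of this array as avrBs3 fragments, and the unannotated stretch between them presumably holds the repeat domain. The fusion ends with the N-terminal portion of the double-stranded DNA cytidine deaminase DddA split at G1397, which carries the substitutions S1330I, A1341V, N1342S, E1370K and T1380I. A split half like this is expected to be inactive alone and to need a partner carrying the complementary C-terminal DddA fragment, which is not present on this plasmid.

The "sd4U" label appears to name a translation-initiation (ribosome-binding site) variant, but the record does not define it. The stated purpose is bacterial expression of the base editor, in connection with work on DddA variants with enhanced activity and broader targeting scope.
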