Addgene plasmid #179689: pBM13g-sd4U
Purpose: Bacterial expression of base editor
Depositing lab: David Liu. Publication: CRISPR-free base editors with enhanced activity and expanded targeting scope in mitochondrial and nuclear DNA. Mok BY, Kotrys AV, Raguram A, Huang TP, Mootha VK, Liu DR. Nat Biotechnol. 2022 Sep;40(9):1378-1387. doi: 10.1038/s41587-022-01256-8. Epub 2022 Apr 4. PubMed 35379961.
Backbone
  Vector backbone: ColE1
  Vector type: Bacterial Expression
Growth in bacteria
  Bacterial resistance: Spectinomycin, 50 μg/mL
  Growth temperature: 37°C
  Growth strain: NEB Stable
  Copy number: High Copy
Gene/Insert
  Gene/Insert name: [sd4U] UGI-TALE3-DddA-G1397-N (S1330I + A1341V + N1342S + E1370K + T1380I)
  Species: Synthetic
  Mutation: S1330I A1341V N1342S E1370K T1380I
  Cloning method: Gibson Cloning
Terms and licenses: Academic/Nonprofit Terms; Industry Terms: Not Available to Industry
Depositor comments: araC
How to cite: pBM13g-sd4U was a gift from David Liu (Addgene plasmid # 179689 ; http://n2t.net/addgene:179689 ; RRID:Addgene_179689)
